>Addgene plasmid #251174 | TV_EMPTY-ires-mNeon-nls-p2a-dtr-wpre_pgk-puro | addgene full sequence | sequence record 500685 | Addgene NGS Result
TTCGTTCATCCATAGTTGCCTGACTCCCCGTCGTGTAGATAACTACGATACGGGAGGGCTTACCATCTGG
CCCCAGTGCTGCAATGATACCGCGAGACCCACGCTCACCGGCTCCAGATTTATCAGCAATAAACCAGCCA
GCCGGAAGGGCCGAGCGCAGAAGTGGTCCTGCAACTTTATCCGCCTCCATCCAGTCTATTAATTGTTGCC
GGGAAGCTAGAGTAAGTAGTTCGCCAGTTAATAGTTTGCGCAACGTTGTTGCCATTGCTACAGGCATCGT
GGTGTCACGCTCGTCGTTTGGTATGGCTTCATTCAGCTCCGGTTCCCAACGATCAAGGCGAGTTACATGA
TCCCCCATGTTGTGCAAAAAAGCGGTTAGCTCCTTCGGTCCTCCGATCGTTGTCAGAAGTAAGTTGGCCG
CAGTGTTATCACTCATGGTTATGGCAGCACTGCATAATTCTCTTACTGTCATGCCATCCGTAAGATGCTT
TTCTGTGACTGGTGAGTACTCAACCAAGTCATTCTGAGAATAGTGTATGCGGCGACCGAGTTGCTCTTGC
CCGGCGTCAATACGGGATAATACCGCGCCACATAGCAGAACTTTAAAAGTGCTCATCATTGGAAAACGTT
CTTCGGGGCGAAAACTCTCAAGGATCTTACCGCTGTTGAGATCCAGTTCGATGTAACCCACTCGTGCACC
CAACTGATCTTCAGCATCTTTTACTTTCACCAGCGTTTCTGGGTGAGCAAAAACAGGAAGGCAAAATGCC
GCAAAAAAGGGAATAAGGGCGACACGGAAATGTTGAATACTCATACTCTTCCTTTTTCAATATTATTGAA
GCATTTATCAGGGTTATTGTCTCATGAGCGGATACATATTTGAATGTATTTAGAAAAATAAACAAATAGG
GGTTCCGCGCACATTTCCCCGAAAAGTGCCACCTGATGCGGTGTGAAATACCGCACAGATGCGTAAGGAG
AAAATACCGCTACGGAAGAGCGCGATCGCGTTTAAAGGCTCTTCAGGCTGATGTGGTATTGGGGGCCAAG
TCTGTACAGCATCTTGAGTCCCTTTTTACCGCTGTTACCAATTTTCTTTTGTCTTTGGGTAAACCCGGGA
ATTCCGCCCCTCTCCCCCCCTAACGTTACTGGCCGAAGCCGCTTGGAATAAGGCCGGTGTGCGTTTGTCT
ATATGTTATTTTCCACCATATTGCCGTCTTTTGGCAATGTGAGGGCCCGGAAACCTGGCCCTGTCTTCTT
GACGAGCATTCCTAGGGGTCTTTCCCCTCTCGCCAAAGGAATGCAAGGTCTGTTGAATGTCGTGAAGGAA
GCAGTTCCTCTGGAAGCTTCTTGAAGACAAACAACGTCTGTAGCGACCCTTTGCAGGCAGCGGAACCCCC
CACCTGGCGACAGGTGCCTCTGCGGCCAAAAGCCACGTGTATAAGATACACCTGCAAAGGCGGCACAACC
CCAGTGCCACGTTGTGAGTTGGATAGTTGTGGAAAGAGTCAAATGGCTCTCCTCAAGCGTATTCAACAAG
GGGCTGAAGGATGCCCAGAAGGTACCCCATTGTATGGGATCTGATCTGGGGCCTCGGTGCACATGCTTTA
CATGTGTTTAGTCGAGGTTAAAAAAACGTCTAGGCCCCCCGAACCACGGGGACGTGGTTTTCCTTTGAAA
AACACGATGATAATATGGATATGGCCACAACGGTCGCCACCATGGTGAGCAAGGGCGAGGAGGATAACAT
GGCCTCTCTCCCAGCGACACATGAGTTACACATCTTTGGCTCTATCAACGGTGTGGACTTTGACATGGTG
GGTCAGGGAACCGGAAATCCAAATGATGGTTATGAGGAGTTAAATCTGAAGTCAACCAAGGGTGACCTCC
AGTTCTCTCCTTGGATTCTGGTCCCTCATATCGGGTATGGCTTCCATCAGTACCTGCCTTACCCTGACGG
GATGTCTCCTTTCCAGGCCGCCATGGTAGATGGCTCTGGATACCAAGTCCATAGAACAATGCAGTTTGAA
GATGGTGCCTCCCTTACTGTTAATTACAGATACACATACGAGGGAAGCCATATCAAAGGAGAGGCCCAGG
TGAAGGGGACTGGTTTCCCTGCTGACGGTCCTGTGATGACCAACTCGCTGACCGCTGCGGACTGGTGCAG
GTCGAAGAAAACTTACCCCAACGACAAAACCATCATCAGTACCTTTAAGTGGAGTTACACCACTGGAAAT
GGCAAAAGATACCGGAGCACTGCGAGAACCACTTACACTTTTGCCAAGCCAATGGCGGCTAACTATCTGA
AGAACCAGCCGATGTACGTGTTCCGTAAGACGGAGCTCAAGCACTCCAAGACCGAGCTCAACTTCAAGGA
GTGGCAAAAGGCCTTTACCGATGTGATGGGCATGGACGAGCTGTACAAGATGGCCCCAAAGAAGAAGCGG
AAGGTCGGTATCCACGGAGTCCCAGCAGCCGGAAGCGGAGCGACGAATTTTAGTCTACTGAAACAAGCGG
GAGACGTGGAGGAAAACCCTGGACCTATGAAGCTGCTGCCGTCGGTGGTGCTGAAGCTCTTTCTGGCTGC
AGTTCTCTCGGCACTGGTGACTGGCGAGAGCCTGGAGCGGCTTCGGAGAGGGCTAGCTGCTGGAACCAGC
AACCCGGACCCTCCCACTGTATCCACGGACCAGCTGCTACCCCTAGGAGGCGGCCGGGACCGGAAAGTCC
GTGACTTGCAAGAGGCAGATCTGGACCTTTTGAGAGTCACTTTATCCTCCAAGCCACAAGCACTGGCCAC
ACCAAACAAGGAGGAGCACGGGAAAAGAAAGAAGAAAGGCAAGGGGCTAGGGAAGAAGAGGGACCCATGT
CTTCGGAAATACAAGGACTTCTGCATCCATGGAGAATGCAAATATGTGAAGGAGCTCCGGGCTCCCTCCT
GCATCTGCCACCCGGGTTACCATGGAGAGAGGTGTCATGGGCTGAGCCTCCCAGTGGAAAATCGCTTATA
TACCTATGACCACACAACCATCCTGGCCGTGGTGGCTGTGGTGCTGTCATCTGTCTGTCTGCTGGTCATC
GTGGGGCTTCTCATGTTTAGGTACCATAGGAGAGGAGGTTATGATGTGGAAAATGAAGAGAAAGTGAAGT
TGGGCATGACTAATTCCCACTGAGCTCGAAGATGGTGACTGAATTCGATATCAAGCTTATCGATAATCAA
CCTCTGGATTACAAAATTTGTGAAAGATTGACTGGTATTCTTAACTATGTTGCTCCTTTTACGCTATGTG
GATACGCTGCTTTAATGCCTTTGTATCATGCTATTGCTTCCCGTATGGCTTTCATTTTCTCCTCCTTGTA
TAAATCCTGGTTGCTGTCTCTTTATGAGGAGTTGTGGCCCGTTGTCAGGCAACGTGGCGTGGTGTGCACT
GTGTTTGCTGACGCAACCCCCACTGGTTGGGGCATTGCCACCACCTGTCAGCTCCTTTCCGGGACTTTCG
CTTTCCCCCTCCCTATTGCCACGGCGGAACTCATCGCCGCCTGCCTTGCCCGCTGCTGGACAGGGGCTCG
GCTGTTGGGCACTGACAATTCCGTGGTGTTGTCGGGGAAATCATCGTCCTTTCCTTGGCTGCTCGCCTAT
GTTGCCACCTGGATTCTGCGCGGGACGTCCTTCTGCTACGTCCCTTCGGCCCTCAATCCAGCGGACCTTC
CTTCCCGCGGCCTGCTGCCGGCTCTGCGGCCTCTTCCGCGTCTTCGCCTTCGCCCTCAGACGAGTCGGAT
CTCCCTTTGGGCCGCCTCCCCGCATCGATACCGACCTCGACTGTGCCTTCTAGTTGCCAGCCATCTGTTG
TTTGCCCCTCCCCCGTGCCTTCCTTGACCCTGGAAGGTGCCACTCCCACTGTCCTTTCCTAATAAAATGA
GGAAATTGCATCGCATTGTCTGAGTAGGTGTCATTCTATTCTGGGGGGTGGGGTGGGGCAGGACAGCAAG
GGGGAGGATTGGGAAGACAATAGCAGGCATGCTGGGGATGCGGTGGGCTCTATGGATAACTTCGTATAGC
ATACATTATACGAAGTTATTAATTCGCGGCCGCACCGGGTAGGGGAGGCGCTTTTCCCAAGGCAGTCTGG
AGCATGCGCTTTAGCAGCCCCGCTGGGCACTTGGCGCTACACAAGTGGCCTCTGGCCTCGCACACATTCC
ACATCCACCGGTAGGCGCCAACCGGCTCCGTTCTTTGGTGGCCCCTTCGCGCCACCTTCTACTCCTCCCC
TAGTCAGGAAGTTCCCCCCCGCCCCGCAGCTCGCGTCGTGCAGGACGTGACAAATGGAAGTAGCACGTCT
CACTAGTCTCGTGCAGATGGACAGCACCGCTGAGCAATGGAAGCGGGTAGGCCTTTGGGGCAGCGGCCAA
TAGCAGCTTTGCTCCTTCGCTTTCTGGGCTCAGAGGCTGGGAAGGGGTGGGTCCGGGGGCGGGCTCAGGG
GCGGGCTCAGGGGCGGGGCGGGCGCCCGAAGGTCCTCCGGAGGCCCGGCATTCTGCACGCTTCAAAAGCG
CACGTCTGCCGCGCTGTTCTCCTCTTCCTCATCTCCGGGCCTTTCGACCTACAGCCTGTTGACAATTAAT
CATCGGCATAGTATATCGGCATAGTATAATACGACAAGGTGAGGAACTAAACCGTCGACGATTTCACTAG
TCTCGAAGCCACCATGACCGAGTACAAGCCCACGGTGCGCCTCGCCACCCGCGACGACGTCCCCAGGGCC
GTACGCACCCTCGCCGCCGCGTTCGCCGACTACCCCGCCACGCGCCACACCGTCGATCCGGACCGCCACA
TCGAGCGGGTCACCGAGCTGCAAGAACTCTTCCTCACGCGCGTCGGGCTCGACATCGGCAAGGTGTGGGT
CGCGGACGACGGCGCCGCGGTGGCGGTCTGGACCACGCCGGAGAGCGTCGAAGCGGGGGCGGTGTTCGCC
GAGATCGGCCCGCGCATGGCCGAGTTGAGCGGTTCCCGGCTGGCCGCGCAGCAACAGATGGAAGGCCTCC
TGGCGCCGCACCGGCCCAAGGAGCCCGCGTGGTTCCTGGCCACCGTCGGCGTCTCGCCCGACCACCAGGG
CAAGGGTCTGGGCAGCGCCGTCGTGCTCCCCGGAGTGGAGGCGGCCGAGCGCGCCGGGGTGCCCGCCTTC
CTGGAGACCTCCGCGCCCCGCAACCTCCCCTTCTACGAGCGGCTCGGCTTCACCGTCACCGCCGACGTCG
AGGTGCCCGAAGGACCGCGCACCTGGTGCATGACCCGCAAGCCCGGTGCCTGACTAGAACTATAGTGAGT
CGTATTACGTAGATCCAGACATGATAAGATACATTGATGAGTTTGGACAAACCACAACTAGAATGCAGTG
AAAAAAATGCTTTATTTGTGAAATTTGTGATGCTATTGCTTTATTTGTAACCATTATAAGCTGCAATAAA
CAAGTTAACAACAACAATTGCATTCATTTTATGTTTCAGGTTCAGGGGGAGGTGTGGGAGGTTTTTTAAT
TAAGCATAACTTCGTATAGCATACATTATACGAAGTTATTGACGAAGAGCGTTTAAACGCGAACCGGCTC
TTCGAATTCCTCGCTCACTGACTCGCTGCGCTCGGTCGTTCGGCTGCGGCGAGCGGTATCAGCTCACTCA
AAGGCGGTAATACGGTTATCCACAGAATCAGGGGATAACGCAGGAAAGAACATGTGAGCAAAAGGCCAGC
AAAAGGCCAGGAACCGTAAAAAGGCCGCGTTGCTGGCGTTTTTCCATAGGCTCCGCCCCCCTGACGAGCA
TCACAAAAATCGACGCTCAAGTCAGAGGTGGCGAAACCCGACAGGACTATAAAGATACCAGGCGTTTCCC
CCTGGAAGCTCCCTCGTGCGCTCTCCTGTTCCGACCCTGCCGCTTACCGGATACCTGTCCGCCTTTCTCC
CTTCGGGAAGCGTGGCGCTTTCTCATAGCTCACGCTGTAGGTATCTCAGTTCGGTGTAGGTCGTTCGCTC
CAAGCTGGGCTGTGTGCACGAACCCCCCGTTCAGCCCGACCGCTGCGCCTTATCCGGTAACTATCGTCTT
GAGTCCAACCCGGTAAGACACGACTTATCGCCACTGGCAGCAGCCACTGGTAACAGGATTAGCAGAGCGA
GGTATGTAGGCGGTGCTACAGAGTTCTTGAAGTGGTGGCCTAACTACGGCTACACTAGAAGAACAGTATT
TGGTATCTGCGCTCTGCTGAAGCCAGTTACCTTCGGAAAAAGAGTTGGTAGCTCTTGATCCGGCAAACAA
ACCACCGCTGGTAGCGGTGGTTTTTTTGTTTGCAAGCAGCAGATTACGCGCAGAAAAAAAGGATCTCAAG
AAGATCCTTTGATCTTTTCTACGGGGTCTGACGCTCAGTGGAACGAAAACTCACGTTAAGGGATTTTGGT
CATGAGATTATCAAAAAGGATCTTCACCTAGATCCTTTTAAATTAAAAATGAAGTTTTAAATCAATCTAA
AGTATATATGAGTAAACTTGGTCTGACAGTTACCAATGCTTAATCAGTGAGGCACCTATCTCAGCGATCT
GTCTAT
Features (pLannotate 1.2.2; 18 found; start..end, strand, type, name):
    815..919     -  promoter       AmpR promoter: bla
    946..990     +  misc_feature   bom (fragment): basis of mobility region from pBR322
   1029..1111    +  CDS            HBsAg (S) (fragment): major/small (S) envelope protein of hepatitis B virus hepatitis B surface antigen
   1231..1693    +  misc_feature   IRES: internal ribosome entry site (IRES) of the encephalomyocarditis virus (EMCV)
   1722..2429    +  CDS            mNeonGreen: mNeonGreen is a basic (constitutively fluorescent) green/yellow fluorescent protein published in 2013, derived from Branchiostoma lanceolatum. It is reported to be a very rapidly-maturing monomer with moderate acid sensitivity.
   2547..3170    +  CDS            HBEGF: HBEGF_HUMAN - Also known as DTR, DTS, HEGFL. Experimental evidence at protein level: Swiss-Prot protein existence level 1. Growth factor that mediates its effects via EGFR, ERBB2 and ERBB4. Required for normal cardiac valve formation and normal heart function. Promotes smooth muscle cell proliferation. May be involved in macrophage-mediated cellular proliferation. It is mitogenic for fibroblasts, but not endothelial cells. It is able to bind EGF receptor/EGFR with higher affinity than EGF itself and is a far more potent mitogen for smooth muscle cells than EGF. Also acts as a diphtheria toxin
   3191..3215    +  misc_feature   MCS (fragment): pBluescript multiple cloning site
   3215..3803    +  misc_feature   WPRE: woodchuck hepatitis virus posttranscriptional regulatory element
   3821..4045    +  polyA_signal   bGH poly(A) signal: bovine growth hormone polyadenylation signal
   4046..4079    +  protein_bind   loxP: Cre-mediated recombination occurs in the 8-bp core sequence (GCATACAT). Cre recombinase
   4097..4596    +  promoter       PGK promoter: mouse phosphoglycerate kinase 1 promoter
   4608..4655    +  promoter       EM7 promoter: synthetic bacterial promoter&nbsp
   4704..5303    +  CDS            PuroR: puromycin N-acetyltransferase; pac from Streptomyces alboniger; confers resistance to puromycin
   5310..5327    -  promoter       T7 promoter (fragment): promoter for bacteriophage T7 RNA polymerase
   5332..5466    -  polyA_signal   SV40 poly(A) signal: SV40 polyadenylation signal
   5536..5569    +  protein_bind   loxP: Cre-mediated recombination occurs in the 8-bp core sequence (GCATACAT). Cre recombinase
   5781..6369    -  rep_origin     ori: high-copy-number ColE1/pMB1/pBR322/pUC origin of replication
   6540..814     -  CDS            AmpR (across the origin): β-lactamase; bla; confers resistance to ampicillin, carbenicillin, and related antibiotics
