[The description below was written by a language model from this plasmid's Addgene catalogue record and pLannotate feature annotations shown in this document.]
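Description:
TV_EMPTY-ires-mNeon-nls-p2a-dtr-wpre_pgk-puro is an empty donor (targeting) vector for CRISPR-assisted C-terminal knock-in at a locus of the user's choice. It is built on a minimal bacterial backbone of about 2 kb that carries only a ColE1-type origin and the ampicillin resistance gene with its bla promoter. The catalogue lists it as low copy, although the annotation tool labels the origin as the high-copy ColE1/pUC family. The roughly 4.6 kb synthetic insert is flanked on both sides by intact SapI sites. These presumably serve as the entry points for cloning locus-specific homology arms, but the record does not spell out this step and the sites are not annotated in the feature table.

The payload begins with an EMCV IRES, which allows cap-independent translation of the reporter from the transcript of the targeted endogenous gene without fusing it to the host protein. Downstream is mNeonGreen, which by the construct name carries a nuclear localisation signal. It is linked through a P2A self-cleaving peptide to human HBEGF, the diphtheria toxin receptor (DTR). The NLS and P2A are named in the record but not individually annotated. A WPRE and a bGH polyadenylation signal complete this unit. Cells expressing the tagged gene therefore become green-fluorescent and can be selectively depleted with diphtheria toxin.

A separate cassette follows in which the mouse PGK promoter (with a bacterial EM7 promoter) drives puromycin N-acetyltransferase, ending in an SV40 poly(A) signal, for selection of integrants. Two loxP sites flank this cassette so that Cre can remove it later. Short annotated fragments such as bom, HBsAg, MCS and T7 are likely incidental matches.
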