Addgene plasmid #251174: TV_EMPTY-ires-mNeon-nls-p2a-dtr-wpre_pgk-puro
Purpose: Empty targeting vector (SapI sites intact) for C-terminal knockin at desired locus to enable reporting of expression by mNeonGreen and depletion of positive cells with DTR
Depositing lab: Hugo Snippert. Depositing organization: University Medical Centre Utrecht.
Backbone
  Vector backbone: Minimalistic Amp + ColE1 backbone
  Backbone size w/o insert (bp): 1969
  Vector type: CRISPR
  Selectable markers: Puromycin
Growth in bacteria
  Bacterial resistance: Ampicillin, 100 μg/mL
  Growth temperature: 37°C
  Growth strain: DH5alpha
  Copy number: Low Copy
Gene/Insert
  Gene/Insert name: double SapI flanked ires-mNeon-nls-p2a-dtr-wpre_pgk-puro
  Species: Synthetic
  Insert size (bp): 4617
  Tag / fusion protein: ires-mNeon-nls-p2a-dtr (C terminal on insert)
  Cloning method: Gibson Cloning
Terms and licenses: Academic/Nonprofit Terms; Industry Terms: Not Available to Industry
Depositor comments: Puromycin selection cassette is flanked by LoxP sites for later removal. Please visit https://doi.org/10.1101/2025.07.13.664589 for bioRxiv preprint.
How to cite: TV_EMPTY-ires-mNeon-nls-p2a-dtr-wpre_pgk-puro was a gift from Hugo Snippert (Addgene plasmid # 251174 ; http://n2t.net/addgene:251174 ; RRID:Addgene_251174)
