>Addgene plasmid #251174 | TV_EMPTY-ires-mNeon-nls-p2a-dtr-wpre_pgk-puro | depositor partial sequence | sequence record 495777 | insert
TACGGAAGAGCGCGATCGCGTTTAAAGGCTCTTCAGGCTGATGTGGTATTGGGGGCCAAGTCTGTACAGC
ATCTTGAGTCCCTTTTTACCGCTGTTACCAATTTTCTTTTGTCTTTGGGTAAACCCGGGAATTCCGCCCC
TCTCCCCCCCTAACGTTACTGGCCGAAGCCGCTTGGAATAAGGCCGGTGTGCGTTTGTCTATATGTTATT
TTCCACCATATTGCCGTCTTTTGGCAATGTGAGGGCCCGGAAACCTGGCCCTGTCTTCTTGACGAGCATT
CCTAGGGGTCTTTCCCCTCTCGCCAAAGGAATGCAAGGTCTGTTGAATGTCGTGAAGGAAGCAGTTCCTC
TGGAAGCTTCTTGAAGACAAACAACGTCTGTAGCGACCCTTTGCAGGCAGCGGAACCCCCCACCTGGCGA
CAGGTGCCTCTGCGGCCAAAAGCCACGTGTATAAGATACACCTGCAAAGGCGGCACAACCCCAGTGCCAC
GTTGTGAGTTGGATAGTTGTGGAAAGAGTCAAATGGCTCTCCTCAAGCGTATTCAACAAGGGGCTGAAGG
ATGCCCAGAAGGTACCCCATTGTATGGGATCTGATCTGGGGCCTCGGTGCACATGCTTTACATGTGTTTA
GTCGAGGTTAAAAAAACGTCTAGGCCCCCCGAACCACGGGGACGTGGTTTTCCTTTGAAAAACACGATGA
TAATATGGATATGGCCACAACGGTCGCCACCATGGTGAGCAAGGGCGAGGAGGATAACATGGCCTCTCTC
CCAGCGACACATGAGTTACACATCTTTGGCTCTATCAACGGTGTGGACTTTGACATGGTGGGTCAGGGAA
CCGGAAATCCAAATGATGGTTATGAGGAGTTAAATCTGAAGTCAACCAAGGGTGACCTCCAGTTCTCTCC
TTGGATTCTGGTCCCTCATATCGGGTATGGCTTCCATCAGTACCTGCCTTACCCTGACGGGATGTCTCCT
TTCCAGGCCGCCATGGTAGATGGCTCTGGATACCAAGTCCATAGAACAATGCAGTTTGAAGATGGTGCCT
CCCTTACTGTTAATTACAGATACACATACGAGGGAAGCCATATCAAAGGAGAGGCCCAGGTGAAGGGGAC
TGGTTTCCCTGCTGACGGTCCTGTGATGACCAACTCGCTGACCGCTGCGGACTGGTGCAGGTCGAAGAAA
ACTTACCCCAACGACAAAACCATCATCAGTACCTTTAAGTGGAGTTACACCACTGGAAATGGCAAAAGAT
ACCGGAGCACTGCGAGAACCACTTACACTTTTGCCAAGCCAATGGCGGCTAACTATCTGAAGAACCAGCC
GATGTACGTGTTCCGTAAGACGGAGCTCAAGCACTCCAAGACCGAGCTCAACTTCAAGGAGTGGCAAAAG
GCCTTTACCGATGTGATGGGCATGGACGAGCTGTACAAGATGGCCCCAAAGAAGAAGCGGAAGGTCGGTA
TCCACGGAGTCCCAGCAGCCGGAAGCGGAGCGACGAATTTTAGTCTACTGAAACAAGCGGGAGACGTGGA
GGAAAACCCTGGACCTATGAAGCTGCTGCCGTCGGTGGTGCTGAAGCTCTTTCTGGCTGCAGTTCTCTCG
GCACTGGTGACTGGCGAGAGCCTGGAGCGGCTTCGGAGAGGGCTAGCTGCTGGAACCAGCAACCCGGACC
CTCCCACTGTATCCACGGACCAGCTGCTACCCCTAGGAGGCGGCCGGGACCGGAAAGTCCGTGACTTGCA
AGAGGCAGATCTGGACCTTTTGAGAGTCACTTTATCCTCCAAGCCACAAGCACTGGCCACACCAAACAAG
GAGGAGCACGGGAAAAGAAAGAAGAAAGGCAAGGGGCTAGGGAAGAAGAGGGACCCATGTCTTCGGAAAT
ACAAGGACTTCTGCATCCATGGAGAATGCAAATATGTGAAGGAGCTCCGGGCTCCCTCCTGCATCTGCCA
CCCGGGTTACCATGGAGAGAGGTGTCATGGGCTGAGCCTCCCAGTGGAAAATCGCTTATATACCTATGAC
CACACAACCATCCTGGCCGTGGTGGCTGTGGTGCTGTCATCTGTCTGTCTGCTGGTCATCGTGGGGCTTC
TCATGTTTAGGTACCATAGGAGAGGAGGTTATGATGTGGAAAATGAAGAGAAAGTGAAGTTGGGCATGAC
TAATTCCCACTGAGCTCGAAGATGGTGACTGAATTCGATATCAAGCTTATCGATAATCAACCTCTGGATT
ACAAAATTTGTGAAAGATTGACTGGTATTCTTAACTATGTTGCTCCTTTTACGCTATGTGGATACGCTGC
TTTAATGCCTTTGTATCATGCTATTGCTTCCCGTATGGCTTTCATTTTCTCCTCCTTGTATAAATCCTGG
TTGCTGTCTCTTTATGAGGAGTTGTGGCCCGTTGTCAGGCAACGTGGCGTGGTGTGCACTGTGTTTGCTG
ACGCAACCCCCACTGGTTGGGGCATTGCCACCACCTGTCAGCTCCTTTCCGGGACTTTCGCTTTCCCCCT
CCCTATTGCCACGGCGGAACTCATCGCCGCCTGCCTTGCCCGCTGCTGGACAGGGGCTCGGCTGTTGGGC
ACTGACAATTCCGTGGTGTTGTCGGGGAAATCATCGTCCTTTCCTTGGCTGCTCGCCTATGTTGCCACCT
GGATTCTGCGCGGGACGTCCTTCTGCTACGTCCCTTCGGCCCTCAATCCAGCGGACCTTCCTTCCCGCGG
CCTGCTGCCGGCTCTGCGGCCTCTTCCGCGTCTTCGCCTTCGCCCTCAGACGAGTCGGATCTCCCTTTGG
GCCGCCTCCCCGCATCGATACCGACCTCGACTGTGCCTTCTAGTTGCCAGCCATCTGTTGTTTGCCCCTC
CCCCGTGCCTTCCTTGACCCTGGAAGGTGCCACTCCCACTGTCCTTTCCTAATAAAATGAGGAAATTGCA
TCGCATTGTCTGAGTAGGTGTCATTCTATTCTGGGGGGTGGGGTGGGGCAGGACAGCAAGGGGGAGGATT
GGGAAGACAATAGCAGGCATGCTGGGGATGCGGTGGGCTCTATGGATAACTTCGTATAGCATACATTATA
CGAAGTTATTAATTCGCGGCCGCACCGGGTAGGGGAGGCGCTTTTCCCAAGGCAGTCTGGAGCATGCGCT
TTAGCAGCCCCGCTGGGCACTTGGCGCTACACAAGTGGCCTCTGGCCTCGCACACATTCCACATCCACCG
GTAGGCGCCAACCGGCTCCGTTCTTTGGTGGCCCCTTCGCGCCACCTTCTACTCCTCCCCTAGTCAGGAA
GTTCCCCCCCGCCCCGCAGCTCGCGTCGTGCAGGACGTGACAAATGGAAGTAGCACGTCTCACTAGTCTC
GTGCAGATGGACAGCACCGCTGAGCAATGGAAGCGGGTAGGCCTTTGGGGCAGCGGCCAATAGCAGCTTT
GCTCCTTCGCTTTCTGGGCTCAGAGGCTGGGAAGGGGTGGGTCCGGGGGCGGGCTCAGGGGCGGGCTCAG
GGGCGGGGCGGGCGCCCGAAGGTCCTCCGGAGGCCCGGCATTCTGCACGCTTCAAAAGCGCACGTCTGCC
GCGCTGTTCTCCTCTTCCTCATCTCCGGGCCTTTCGACCTGCAGCCTGTTGACAATTAATCATCGGCATA
GTATATCGGCATAGTATAATACGACAAGGTGAGGAACTAAACCGTCGACGATTTCACTAGTCTCGAAGCC
ACCATGACCGAGTACAAGCCCACGGTGCGCCTCGCCACCCGCGACGACGTCCCCAGGGCCGTACGCACCC
TCGCCGCCGCGTTCGCCGACTACCCCGCCACGCGCCACACCGTCGATCCGGACCGCCACATCGAGCGGGT
CACCGAGCTGCAAGAACTCTTCCTCACGCGCGTCGGGCTCGACATCGGCAAGGTGTGGGTCGCGGACGAC
GGCGCCGCGGTGGCGGTCTGGACCACGCCGGAGAGCGTCGAAGCGGGGGCGGTGTTCGCCGAGATCGGCC
CGCGCATGGCCGAGTTGAGCGGTTCCCGGCTGGCCGCGCAGCAACAGATGGAAGGCCTCCTGGCGCCGCA
CCGGCCCAAGGAGCCCGCGTGGTTCCTGGCCACCGTCGGCGTCTCGCCCGACCACCAGGGCAAGGGTCTG
GGCAGCGCCGTCGTGCTCCCCGGAGTGGAGGCGGCCGAGCGCGCCGGGGTGCCCGCCTTCCTGGAGACCT
CCGCGCCCCGCAACCTCCCCTTCTACGAGCGGCTCGGCTTCACCGTCACCGCCGACGTCGAGGTGCCCGA
AGGACCGCGCACCTGGTGCATGACCCGCAAGCCCGGTGCCTGACTAGAACTATAGTGAGTCGTATTACGT
AGATCCAGACATGATAAGATACATTGATGAGTTTGGACAAACCACAACTAGAATGCAGTGAAAAAAATGC
TTTATTTGTGAAATTTGTGATGCTATTGCTTTATTTGTAACCATTATAAGCTGCAATAAACAAGTTAACA
ACAACAATTGCATTCATTTTATGTTTCAGGTTCAGGGGGAGGTGTGGGAGGTTTTTTAATTAAGCATAAC
TTCGTATAGCATACATTATACGAAGTTATTGACGAAGAGCGTTTAAACGCGAACCGGCTCTTCGAAT
