>Addgene plasmid #251174 | TV_EMPTY-ires-mNeon-nls-p2a-dtr-wpre_pgk-puro | depositor partial sequence | sequence record 495778 | backbone
TCCTCGCTCACTGACTCGCTGCGCTCGGTCGTTCGGCTGCGGCGAGCGGTATCAGCTCACTCAAAGGCGG
TAATACGGTTATCCACAGAATCAGGGGATAACGCAGGAAAGAACATGTGAGCAAAAGGCCAGCAAAAGGC
CAGGAACCGTAAAAAGGCCGCGTTGCTGGCGTTTTTCCATAGGCTCCGCCCCCCTGACGAGCATCACAAA
AATCGACGCTCAAGTCAGAGGTGGCGAAACCCGACAGGACTATAAAGATACCAGGCGTTTCCCCCTGGAA
GCTCCCTCGTGCGCTCTCCTGTTCCGACCCTGCCGCTTACCGGATACCTGTCCGCCTTTCTCCCTTCGGG
AAGCGTGGCGCTTTCTCATAGCTCACGCTGTAGGTATCTCAGTTCGGTGTAGGTCGTTCGCTCCAAGCTG
GGCTGTGTGCACGAACCCCCCGTTCAGCCCGACCGCTGCGCCTTATCCGGTAACTATCGTCTTGAGTCCA
ACCCGGTAAGACACGACTTATCGCCACTGGCAGCAGCCACTGGTAACAGGATTAGCAGAGCGAGGTATGT
AGGCGGTGCTACAGAGTTCTTGAAGTGGTGGCCTAACTACGGCTACACTAGAAGAACAGTATTTGGTATC
TGCGCTCTGCTGAAGCCAGTTACCTTCGGAAAAAGAGTTGGTAGCTCTTGATCCGGCAAACAAACCACCG
CTGGTAGCGGTGGTTTTTTTGTTTGCAAGCAGCAGATTACGCGCAGAAAAAAAGGATCTCAAGAAGATCC
TTTGATCTTTTCTACGGGGTCTGACGCTCAGTGGAACGAAAACTCACGTTAAGGGATTTTGGTCATGAGA
TTATCAAAAAGGATCTTCACCTAGATCCTTTTAAATTAAAAATGAAGTTTTAAATCAATCTAAAGTATAT
ATGAGTAAACTTGGTCTGACAGTTACCAATGCTTAATCAGTGAGGCACCTATCTCAGCGATCTGTCTATT
TCGTTCATCCATAGTTGCCTGACTCCCCGTCGTGTAGATAACTACGATACGGGAGGGCTTACCATCTGGC
CCCAGTGCTGCAATGATACCGCGAGACCCACGCTCACCGGCTCCAGATTTATCAGCAATAAACCAGCCAG
CCGGAAGGGCCGAGCGCAGAAGTGGTCCTGCAACTTTATCCGCCTCCATCCAGTCTATTAATTGTTGCCG
GGAAGCTAGAGTAAGTAGTTCGCCAGTTAATAGTTTGCGCAACGTTGTTGCCATTGCTACAGGCATCGTG
GTGTCACGCTCGTCGTTTGGTATGGCTTCATTCAGCTCCGGTTCCCAACGATCAAGGCGAGTTACATGAT
CCCCCATGTTGTGCAAAAAAGCGGTTAGCTCCTTCGGTCCTCCGATCGTTGTCAGAAGTAAGTTGGCCGC
AGTGTTATCACTCATGGTTATGGCAGCACTGCATAATTCTCTTACTGTCATGCCATCCGTAAGATGCTTT
TCTGTGACTGGTGAGTACTCAACCAAGTCATTCTGAGAATAGTGTATGCGGCGACCGAGTTGCTCTTGCC
CGGCGTCAATACGGGATAATACCGCGCCACATAGCAGAACTTTAAAAGTGCTCATCATTGGAAAACGTTC
TTCGGGGCGAAAACTCTCAAGGATCTTACCGCTGTTGAGATCCAGTTCGATGTAACCCACTCGTGCACCC
AACTGATCTTCAGCATCTTTTACTTTCACCAGCGTTTCTGGGTGAGCAAAAACAGGAAGGCAAAATGCCG
CAAAAAAGGGAATAAGGGCGACACGGAAATGTTGAATACTCATACTCTTCCTTTTTCAATATTATTGAAG
CATTTATCAGGGTTATTGTCTCATGAGCGGATACATATTTGAATGTATTTAGAAAAATAAACAAATAGGG
GTTCCGCGCACATTTCCCCGAAAAGTGCCACCTGATGCGGTGTGAAATACCGCACAGATGCGTAAGGAGA
AAATACCGC
